>Addgene plasmid #159604 | DD-DamV133A-tdTomato-LMNB1 | addgene full sequence | sequence record 311954 | Addgene NGS Result
CGTTACATAACTTACGGTAAATGGCCCGCCTGGCTGACCGCCCAACGACCCCCGCCCATTGACGTCAATA
ATGACGTATGTTCCCATAGTAACGCCAATAGGGACTTTCCATTGACGTCAATGGGTGGAGTATTTACGGT
AAACTGCCCACTTGGCAGTACATCAAGTGTATCATATGCCAAGTACGCCCCCTATTGACGTCAATGACGG
TAAATGGCCCGCCTGGCATTATGCCCAGTACATGACCTTATGGGACTTTCCTACTTGGCAGTACATCTAC
GTATTAGTCATCGCTATTACCATGGTGATGCGGTTTTGGCAGTACATCAATGGGCGTGGATAGCGGTTTG
ACTCACGGGGATTTCCAAGTCTCCACCCCATTGACGTCAATGGGAGTTTGTTTTGGCACCAAAATCAACG
GGACTTTCCAAAATGTCGTAACAACTCCGCCCCATTGACGCAAATGGGCGGTAGGCGTGTACGGTGGGAG
GTCTATATAAGCAGAGCTGGTTTAGTGAACCGTCAGATCCGCTAGCATGGGAGTGCAGGTGGAAACCATC
TCCCCAGGAGACGGGCGCACCTTCCCCAAGCGCGGCCAGACCTGTGTGGTGCACTACACCGGGATGCTTG
AAGATGGAAAGAAAGTCGATTCCTCCCGGGACAGAAACAAGCCCTTTAAGTTTATGCTAGGCAAGCAGGA
GGTGATCCGAGGCTGGGAAGAAGGGGTTGCCCAGATGAGTGTGGGTCAGAGAGCCAAACTGACTATATCT
CCAGATTATGCCTATGGTGCCACTGGGCACCCAGGCATCATCCCACCACATGCCACTCTCGTCTTCGATG
TGGAGCTTCTAAAACCGGAAGCTAGCGCTACCGGACTCAGATCTTCACACACAGCTAGCGCCACCATGAA
GAAAAATCGCGCTTTTTTGAAGTGGGCAGGGGGCAAGTATCCCCTGCTTGATGATATTAAACGGCATTTG
CCCAAGGGCGAATGTCTGGTTGAGCCTTTTGTAGGTGCCGGGTCGGTGTTTCTCAACACCGACTTTTCTC
GTTATATCCTTGCCGATATCAATAGCGACCTGATCAGTCTCTATAACATTGTGAAGATGCGTACTGATGA
GTACGTACAGGCCGCACGCGAGCTGTTTGTTCCCGAAACAAATTGCGCCGAGGTTTACTATCAGTTCCGC
GAAGAGTTCAACAAAAGCCAGGATCCGTTCCGTCGGGCGGTACTGTTTTTATATTTGAACCGCTACGGTT
ACAACGGCCTGTGTCGTTACAATCTGCGCGGTGAGTTTAACGCGCCGTTCGGCCGCTACAAAAAACCCTA
TTTCCCGGAAGCAGAGTTGTATCACTTCGCTGAAAAAGCGCAGAATGCCTTTTTCTATTGTGAGTCTTAC
GCCGATAGCATGGCGCGCGCAGATGATGCATCCGTCGTCTATTGCGATCCGCCTTATGCACCGCTGTCTG
CGACCGCCAACTTTACGGCGTATCACACAAACAGTTTTACGCTTGAACAACAAGCGCATCTGGCGGAGAT
CGCCGAAGGTCTGGTTGAGCGCCATATTCCAGTGCTGATCTCCAATCACGATACGATGTTAACGCGTGAG
TGGTATCAGCGCGCAAAATTGCATGTCGTCAAAGTTCGACGCAGTATAAGCAGCAACGGCGGCACACGTA
AAAAGGTGGACGAACTGCTGGCTTTGTACAAACCAGGAGTCGTTTCACCCGCGAAAAAAACCGGTGGTAA
GCCTATCCCTAACCCTCTCCTCGGTCTCGATTCTACGATCGATTTCGATCAAACAAGTTTGTACAAAAAA
GCAGGCTCCGCGGCCGCCATGGTGAGCAAGGGCGAGGAGGTCATCAAAGAGTTCATGCGCTTCAAGGTGC
GCATGGAGGGCTCCATGAACGGCCACGAGTTCGAGATCGAGGGCGAGGGCGAGGGCCGCCCCTACGAGGG
CACCCAGACCGCCAAGCTGAAGGTGACCAAGGGCGGCCCCCTGCCCTTCGCCTGGGACATCCTGTCCCCC
CAGTTCATGTACGGCTCCAAGGCGTACGTGAAGCACCCCGCCGACATCCCCGATTACAAGAAGCTGTCCT
TCCCCGAGGGCTTCAAGTGGGAGCGCGTGATGAACTTCGAGGACGGCGGTCTGGTGACCGTGACCCAGGA
CTCCTCCCTGCAGGACGGCACGCTGATCTACAAGGTGAAGATGCGCGGCACCAACTTCCCCCCCGACGGC
CCCGTAATGCAGAAGAAGACCATGGGCTGGGAGGCCTCCACCGAGCGCCTGTACCCCCGCGACGGCGTGC
TGAAGGGCGAGATCCACCAGGCCCTGAAGCTGAAGGACGGCGGCCACTACCTGGTGGAGTTCAAGACCAT
CTACATGGCCAAGAAGCCCGTGCAACTGCCCGGCTACTACTACGTGGACACCAAGCTGGACATCACCTCC
CACAACGAGGACTACACCATCGTGGAACAGTACGAGCGCTCCGAGGGCCGCCACCACCTGTTCCTGGGGC
ATGGCACCGGCAGCACCGGCAGCGGCAGCTCCGGCACCGCCTCCTCCGAGGACAACAACATGGCCGTCAT
CAAAGAGTTCATGCGCTTCAAGGTGCGCATGGAGGGCTCCATGAACGGCCACGAGTTCGAGATCGAGGGC
GAGGGCGAGGGCCGCCCCTACGAGGGCACCCAGACCGCCAAGCTGAAGGTGACCAAGGGCGGCCCCCTGC
CCTTCGCCTGGGACATCCTGTCCCCCCAGTTCATGTACGGCTCCAAGGCGTACGTGAAGCACCCCGCCGA
CATCCCCGATTACAAGAAGCTGTCCTTCCCCGAGGGCTTCAAGTGGGAGCGCGTGATGAACTTCGAGGAC
GGCGGTCTGGTGACCGTGACCCAGGACTCCTCCCTGCAGGACGGCACGCTGATCTACAAGGTGAAGATGC
GCGGCACCAACTTCCCCCCCGACGGCCCCGTAATGCAGAAGAAGACCATGGGCTGGGAGGCCTCCACCGA
GCGCCTGTACCCCCGCGACGGCGTGCTGAAGGGCGAGATCCACCAGGCCCTGAAGCTGAAGGACGGCGGC
CACTACCTGGTGGAGTTCAAGACCATCTACATGGCCAAGAAGCCCGTGCAACTGCCCGGCTACTACTACG
TGGACACCAAGCTGGACATCACCTCCCACAACGAGGACTACACCATCGTGGAACAGTACGAGCGCTCCGA
GGGCCGCCACCACCTGTTCCTGTACGGCATGGACGAGCTGTACAAGTCCGGACTCAGATCTCGAGCTCAA
GCTTCGATGGCGACTGCGACCCCCGTGCCGCCGCGGATGGGCAGCCGCGCTGGCGGCCCCACCACGCCGC
TGAGCCCCACGCGCCTGTCGCGGCTCCAGGAGAAGGAGGAGCTGCGCGAGCTCAATGACCGGCTGGCGGT
GTACATCGACAAGGTGCGCAGCCTGGAGACGGAGAACAGCGCGCTGCAGCTGCAGGTGACGGAGCGCGAG
GAGGTGCGCGGCCGTGAGCTCACCGGCCTCAAGGCGCTCTACGAGACCGAGCTGGCCGACGCGCGACGCG
CGCTCGACGACACGGCCCGCGAGCGCGCCAAGCTGCAGATCGAGCTGGGCAAGTGCAAGGCGGAACACGA
CCAGCTGCTCCTCAACTATGCTAAGAAGGAATCTGATCTTAATGGCGCCCAGATCAAGCTTCGAGAATAT
GAAGCAGCACTCAATTCGAAAGATGCAGCTCTTGCTACTGCACTTGGTGACAAAAAAAGTTTAGAGGGAG
ATTTGGAGGATCTGAAGGATCAGATTGCCCAGTTGGAAGCCTCCTTAGCTGCAGCCAAAAAACAGTTAGC
AGATGAAACTTTACTTAAAGTAGATTTGGAGAATCGTTGTCAGAGCCTTACTGAGGACTTGGAGTTTCGC
AAAAGCATGTATGAAGAGGAGATTAACGAGACCAGAAGGAAGCATGAAACGCGCTTGGTAGAGGTGGATT
CTGGGCGTCAAATTGAGTATGAGTACAAGCTGGCGCAAGCCCTTCATGAGATGAGAGAGCAACATGATGC
CCAAGTGAGGCTGTATAAGGAGGAGCTGGAGCAGACTTACCATGCCAAACTTGAGAATGCCAGACTGTCA
TCAGAGATGAATACTTCTACTGTCAACAGTGCCAGGGAAGAACTGATGGAAAGCCGCATGAGAATTGAGA
GCCTTTCATCCCAGCTTTCTAATCTACAGAAAGAGTCTAGAGCATGTTTGGAAAGGATTCAAGAATTAGA
GGACTTGCTTGCTAAAGAAAAAGACAACTCTCGTCGCATGCTGACAGACAAAGAGAGAGAGATGGCGGAA
ATAAGGGATCAAATGCAGCAACAGCTGAATGACTATGAACAGCTTCTTGATGTAAAGTTAGCCCTGGACA
TGGAAATCAGTGCTTACAGGAAACTCTTAGAAGGCGAAGAAGAGAGGTTGAAGCTGTCTCCAAGCCCTTC
TTCCCGTGTGACAGTATCCCGAGCATCCTCAAGTCGTAGTGTACGTACAACTAGAGGAAAGCGGAAGAGG
GTTGATGTGGAAGAATCAGAGGCGAGTAGTAGTGTTAGCATCTCTCATTCCGCCTCAGCCACTGGAAATG
TTTGCATCGAAGAAATTGATGTTGATGGGAAATTTATCCGCTTGAAGAACACTTCTGAACAGGATCAACC
AATGGGAGGCTGGGAGATGATCAGAAAAATTGGAGACACATCAGTCAGTTATAAATATACCTCAAGATAT
GTGCTGAAGGCAGGCCAGACTGTTACAATTTGGGCTGCAAACGCTGGTGTCACAGCCAGCCCCCCAACTG
ACCTCATCTGGAAGAACCAGAACTCGTGGGGCACTGGCGAAGATGTGAAGGTTATATTGAAAAATTCTCA
GGGAGAGGAGGTTGCTCAAAGAAGTACAGTCTTTAAAACAACCATACCTGAAGAAGAGGAGGAGGAGGAA
GAAGCAGCTGGAGTGGTTGTTGAGGAAGAACTTTTCCACCAGCAGGGAACCCCAAGAGCATCCAATAGAA
GCTGTGCAATTATGTAGTGACAATTGTTGTTGTTAACTTGTTTATTGCAGCTTATAATGGTTACAAATAA
AGCAATAGCATCACAAATTTCACAAATAAAGCATTTTTTTCACTGCATTCTAGTTGTGGTTTGTCCAAAC
TCATCAATGTATCTTAAGGCGTAAATTGTAAGCGTTAATATTTTGTTAAAATTCGCGTTAAATTTTTGTT
AAATCAGCTCATTTTTTAACCAATAGGCCGAAATCGGCAAAATCCCTTATAAATCAAAAGAATAGACCGA
GATAGGGT
[37 nt withheld, positions 5329-5365]
AAAGAACGTGGACTCCAACGTCAAAGG
[49 nt withheld, positions 5393-5441]
T
[91 nt withheld, positions 5443-5533]
G
[124 nt withheld, positions 5535-5658]
CAGGTGGCACTTTTCGGGGAAATGTGCGCGGAACCCCTATTTGTTTATTTTTCTAAATACATTCAAATAT
GTATCCGCTCATGAGACAATAACCCTGATAAATGCTTCAATAATATTGAAAAAGGAAGAGTCCTGAGGCG
GAAAGAACCAGCTGTGGAATGTGTGTCAGTTAGGGTGTGGAAAGTCCCCAGGCTCCCCAGCAGGCAGAAG
TATGCAAAGCATGCATCTCAATTAGTCAGCAACCAGGTGTGGAAAGTCCCCAGGCTCCCCAGCAGGCAGA
AGTATGCAAAGCATGCATCTCAATTAGTCAGCAACCATAGTCCCGCCCCTAACTCCGCCCATCCCGCCCC
TAACTCCGCCCAGTTCCGCCCATTCTCCGCCCCATGGCTGACTAATTTTTTTTATTTATGCAGAGGCCGA
GGCCGCCTCGGCCTCTGAGCTATTCCAGAAGTAGTGAGGAGGCTTTTTTGGAGGCCTAGGCTTTTGCAAA
GATCGATCAAGAGACAGGATGAGGATCGTTTCGCATGATTGAACAAGATGGATTGCACGCAGGTTCTCCG
GCCGCTTGGGTGGAGAGGCTATTCGGCTATGACTGGGCACAACAGACAATCGGCTGCTCTGATGCCGCCG
TGTTCCGGCTGTCAGCGCAGGGGCGCCCGGTTCTTTTTGTCAAGACCGACCTGTCCGGTGCCCTGAATGA
ACTGCAAGACGAGGCAGCGCGGCTATCGTGGCTGGCCACGACGGGCGTTCCTTGCGCAGCTGTGCTCGAC
GTTGTCACTGAAGCGGGAAGGGACTGGCTGCTATTGGGCGAAGTGCCGGGGCAGGATCTCCTGTCATCTC
ACCTTGCTCCTGCCGAGAAAGTATCCATCATGGCTGATGCAATGCGGCGGCTGCATACGCTTGATCCGGC
TACCTGCCCATTCGACCACCAAGCGAAACATCGCATCGAGCGAGCACGTACTCGGATGGAAGCCGGTCTT
GTCGATCAGGATGATCTGGACGAAGAGCATCAGGGGCTCGCGCCAGCCGAACTGTTCGCCAGGCTCAAGG
CGAGCATGCCCGACGGCGAGGATCTCGTCGTGACCCATGGCGATGCCTGCTTGCCGAATATCATGGTGGA
AAATGGCCGCTTTTCTGGATTCATCGACTGTGGCCGGCTGGGTGTGGCGGACCGCTATCAGGACATAGCG
TTGGCTACCCGTGATATTGCTGAAGAGCTTGGCGGCGAATGGGCTGACCGCTTCCTCGTGCTTTACGGTA
TCGCCGCTCCCGATTCGCAGCGCATCGCCTTCTATCGCCTTCTTGACGAGTTCTTCTGAGCGGGACTCTG
GGGTTCGAAATGACCGACCAAGCGACGCCCAACCTGCCATCACGAGATTTCGATTCCACCGCCGCCTTCT
ATGAAAGGTTGGGCTTCGGAATCGTTTTCCGGGACGCCGGCTGGATGATCCTCCAGCGCGGGGATCTCAT
GCTGGAGTTCTTCGCCCACCCTAGGGGGAGGCTAACTGAAACACGGAAGGAGACAATACCGGAAGGAACC
CGCGCTATGACGGCAATAAAAAGACAGAATAAAACGCACGGTGTTGGGTCGTTTGTTCATAAACGCGGGG
TTCGGTCCCAGGGCTGGCACTCTGTCGATACCCCACCGAGACCCCATTGGGGCCAATACGCCCGCGTTTC
TTCCTTTTCCCCACCCCACCCCCCAAGTTCGGGTGAAGGCCCAGGGCTCGCAGCCAACGTCGGGGCGGCA
GGCCCTGCCATAGCCTCAGGTTACTCATATATACTTTAGATTGATTTAAAACTTCATTTTTAATTTAAAA
GGATCTAGGTGAAGATCCTTTTTGATAATCTCATGACCAAAATCCCTTAACGTGAGTTTTCGTTCCACTG
AGCGTCAGACCCCGTAGAAAAGATCAAAGGATCTTCTTGAGATCCTTTTTTTCTGCGCGTAATCTGCTGC
TTGCAAACAAAAAAACCACCGCTACCAGCGGTGGTTTGTTTGCCGGATCAAGAGCTACCAACTCTTTTTC
CGAAGGTAACTGGCTTCAGCAGAGCGCAGATACCAAATACTGTTCTTCTAGTGTAGCCGTAGTTAGGCCA
CCACTTCAAGAACTCTGTAGCACCGCCTACATACCTCGCTCTGCTAATCCTGTTACCAGTGGCTGCTGCC
AGTGGCGATAAGTCGTGTCTTACCGGGTTGGACTCAAGACGATAGTTACCGGATAAGGCGCAGCGGTCGG
GCTGAACGGGGGGTTCGTGCACACAGCCCAGCTTGGAGCGAACGACCTACACCGAACTGAGATACCTACA
GCGTGAGCTATGAGAAAGCGCCACGCTTCCCGAAGGGAGAAAGGCGGACAGGTATCCGGTAAGCGGCAGG
GTCGGAACAGGAGAGCGCACGAGGGAGCTTCCAGGGGGAAACGCCTGGTATCTTTATAGTCCTGTCGGGT
TTCGCCACCTCTGACTTGAGCGTCGATTTTTGTGATGCTCGTCAGGGGGGCGGAGCCTATGGAAAAACGC
CAGCAACGCGGCCTTTTTACGGTTCCTGGCCTTTTGCTGGCCTTTTGCTCACATGTTCTTTCCTGCGTTA
TCCCCTGATTCTGTGGATAACCGTATTACCGCCATGCATTAGTTATTAATAGTAATCAATTACGGGGTCA
TTAGTTCATAGCCCATATATGGAGTTCCG
Features (pLannotate 1.2.2; 20 found; start..end, strand, type, name):
      1..304     +  enhancer       CMV enhancer: human cytomegalovirus immediate early enhancer
    305..508     +  promoter       CMV promoter: human cytomegalovirus (CMV) immediate early promoter
    537..860     +  CDS            DD: destabilization domain that can be stabilized by Shield1 in the ProteoTuner™ system L106P mutant of FKBP12
    861..884     +  misc_feature   MCS (fragment): multiple cloning site
    906..1739    +  CDS            dam: DMA_ECOLI - Experimental evidence at protein level: Swiss-Prot protein existence level 1. Methylates DNA within the sequence GATC and protects the DNA from cleavage by the restriction endonuclease MboI. Although it shares sequence specificity with a number of type II restriction endonucleases and methylases, it is thought to act in postreplication mismatch repair rather than as a part of a restriction modification system. May also play a role in DNA replication. From Escherichia coli (strain K12).
   1746..1787    +  CDS            V5 tag: epitope tag from simian virus 5
   1803..1827    +  protein_bind   attB1: mutant version of attB; recombination site for the Gateway® BP reaction BP Clonase™
   1839..3266    +  CDS            tdTomato: tdTomato is a basic (constitutively fluorescent) orange fluorescent protein published in 2004, derived from Discosoma sp.. It is reported to be a somewhat slowly-maturing tandem dimer with low acid sensitivity.
   3267..3297    +  misc_feature   MCS (fragment): multiple cloning site
   3297..5054    +  CDS            LMNB1: LMNB1_HUMAN - Also known as LMN2, LMNB. Experimental evidence at protein level: Swiss-Prot protein existence level 1. Lamins are components of the nuclear lamina, a fibrous layer on the nucleoplasmic side of the inner nuclear membrane, which is thought to provide a framework for the nuclear envelope and may also interact with chromatin. From Homo sapiens (Human).
   5075..5196    +  polyA_signal   SV40 poly(A) signal: SV40 polyadenylation signal
   5230..5658    -  rep_origin     f1 ori (sequence partly withheld): f1 bacteriophage origin of replication; arrow indicates direction of (+) strand synthesis
   5685..5789    +  promoter       AmpR promoter: bla
   5791..6148    +  promoter       SV40 promoter: SV40 enhancer and early promoter
   6183..6977    +  CDS            NeoR/KanR: aminoglycoside phosphotransferase from Tn5; aph(3')-II (or nptII); confers resistance to neomycin, kanamycin, and G418 (Geneticin®)
   6998..7150    +  CDS            ble (fragment): BLE_KLEPN - Experimental evidence at protein level: Swiss-Prot protein existence level 1. Binding protein with a strong affinity to the bleomycin family of antibiotics. Binds to CL990; an antimitotic-antibiotic compound. From Klebsiella pneumoniae.
   7209..7256    +  polyA_signal   HSV TK poly(A) signal: herpes simplex virus thymidine kinase polyadenylation signal (Cole and Stacy, 1985)
   7347..7363    -  polyA_signal   bGH poly(A) signal (fragment): bovine growth hormone polyadenylation signal
   7585..8173    +  rep_origin     ori: high-copy-number ColE1/pMB1/pBR322/pUC origin of replication
   8288..8347    +  enhancer       CMV enhancer (fragment): human cytomegalovirus immediate early enhancer
