[The description below was written by a language model from this plasmid's Addgene catalogue record and pLannotate feature annotations shown in this document.]
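Description:
DD-DamV133A-tdTomato-LMNB1 is an 8.3 kb mammalian expression plasmid built on a pCMV backbone for transient, ligand-controlled expression of a Dam methyltransferase–lamin B1 fusion used in DamID. It is propagated in bacteria at high copy from a ColE1/pUC-type origin and selected with kanamycin. The NeoR/KanR (Tn5 aminoglycoside phosphotransferase) gene sits behind both a bacterial bla promoter and the SV40 early promoter and is followed by an HSV TK polyadenylation signal, so in principle it can also confer G418 resistance in mammalian cells. An f1 origin is also present, and short ble and bGH poly(A) fragments appear to be backbone remnants.

The payload is a single open reading frame driven by the CMV immediate-early enhancer and promoter and terminated by the SV40 poly(A) signal. From the N terminus it comprises the FKBP12 L106P destabilization domain (DD), E. coli Dam carrying the V133A mutation, a V5 epitope tag, a residual attB1 Gateway site, tdTomato, and human LMNB1. The DD targets the fusion for degradation unless the small molecule Shield-1 is added, so protein levels, and therefore methylation, can be switched on at a chosen time. Lamin B1 localizes the fusion to the nuclear lamina, where Dam methylates GATC sites in nearby chromatin and so marks lamina-associated DNA for later sequencing. The tdTomato moiety lets the localization and expression level of the fusion be monitored by imaging, which suits combined imaging and sequencing of protein–DNA interactions in single cells. The depositor notes that a dam-/dcm- bacterial strain should be used for downstream applications. Part of the plasmid was derived from an earlier construct from another laboratory.
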