Addgene plasmid #159604: DD-DamV133A-tdTomato-LMNB1
Purpose: Shield-1 inducible transient mammalian expression of Dam-tdTomato-LMNB1 for DamID, containing the V133A mutant of Dam and a fused tdTomato to monitor fusion protein localization and expression levels.
Depositing lab: Aaron Streets. Depositing organization: University of California, Berkeley. Publication: muDamID: A Microfluidic Approach for Joint Imaging and Sequencing of Protein-DNA Interactions in Single Cells. Altemose N, Maslan A, Rios-Martinez C, Lai A, White JA, Streets A. Cell Syst. 2020 Oct 21;11(4):354-366.e9. doi: 10.1016/j.cels.2020.08.015. Epub 2020 Sep 23. PubMed 33099405.
Backbone
  Vector backbone: pCMV
  Backbone size w/o insert (bp): 3800
  Total vector size (bp): 8347
  Vector type: Mammalian Expression
Growth in bacteria
  Bacterial resistance: Kanamycin, 50 μg/mL
  Growth temperature: 37°C
  Growth strain: DH5alpha
  Copy number: High Copy
Gene/Insert
  Gene/Insert name: DD-DamV133A-tdTomato-LMNB1
  Species: H. sapiens (human)
  Insert size (bp): 4500
  Mutation: Dam V133A mutation
  Promoter: CMV
  Cloning method: Gibson Cloning
  Sequencing primers: 5′ CMV-F (CGCAAATGGGCGGTAGGCGTG); 3′ SV40pA-R (GAAATTTGTGATGCTATTGC)
Resource information
  A portion of this plasmid was derived from a plasmid made by: modified from a gift from Bas van Steensel
Terms and licenses: Academic/Nonprofit Terms; Industry Terms: Not Available to Industry
Depositor comments: dam-/dcm- strain should be used for downstream applications
How to cite: DD-DamV133A-tdTomato-LMNB1 was a gift from Aaron Streets (Addgene plasmid # 159604 ; http://n2t.net/addgene:159604 ; RRID:Addgene_159604)
